>Addgene plasmid #176264 | pNOC_dCas9-KRAB_sgRNA Td2 | addgene full sequence | sequence record 347050 | Addgene NGS Result
CTTTTTTTACTTTCTATTTTTAATTTATATATTTATATTAAAAAATTTAAATTATAATTATTTTTATAGC
ACGTGATGAAAAGGACCCAGGTGGCACTTTTCGGGGAAATGTGCGCGGAACCCCTATTTGTTTATTTTTC
TAAATACATTCAAATATGTATCCGCTCATGAGACAATAACCCTGATAAATGCTTCAATAATATTGAAAAA
GGAAGAGTATGAGTATTCAACATTTCCGTGTCGCCCTTATTCCCTTTTTTGCGGCATTTTGCCTTCCTGT
TTTTGCTCACCCAGAAACGCTGGTGAAAGTAAAAGATGCTGAAGATCAGTTGGGTGCACGAGTGGGTTAC
ATCGAACTGGATCTCAACAGCGGTAAGATCCTTGAGAGTTTTCGCCCCGAAGAACGTTTTCCAATGATGA
GCACTTTTAAAGTTCTGCTATGTGGCGCGGTATTATCCCGTATTGACGCCGGGCAAGAGCAACTCGGTCG
CCGCATACACTATTCTCAGAATGACTTGGTTGAGTACTCACCAGTCACAGAAAAGCATCTTACGGATGGC
ATGACAGTAAGAGAATTATGCAGTGCTGCCATAACCATGAGTGATAACACTGCGGCCAACTTACTTCTGA
CAACGATCGGAGGACCGAAGGAGCTAACCGCTTTTTTGCACAACATGGGGGATCATGTAACTCGCCTTGA
TCGTTGGGAACCGGAGCTGAATGAAGCCATACCAAACGACGAGCGTGACACCACGATGCCTGTAGCAATG
GCAACAACGTTGCGCAAACTATTAACTGGCGAACTACTTACTCTAGCTTCCCGGCAACAATTAATAGACT
GGATGGAGGCGGATAAAGTTGCAGGACCACTTCTGCGCTCGGCCCTTCCGGCTGGCTGGTTTATTGCTGA
TAAATCTGGAGCCGGTGAGCGTGGGTCTCGCGGTATCATTGCAGCACTGGGGCCAGATGGTAAGCCCTCC
CGTATCGTAGTTATCTACACGACGGGGAGTCAGGCAACTATGGATGAACGAAATAGACAGATCGCTGAGA
TAGGTGCCTCACTGATTAAGCATTGGTAACTGTCAGACCAAGTTTACTCATATATACTTTAGATTGATTT
AAAACTTCATTTTTAATTTAAAAGGATCTAGGTGAAGATCCTTTTTGATAATCTCATGACCAAAATCCCT
TAACGTGAGTTTTCGTTCCACTGAGCGTCAGACCCCGTAGAAAAGATCAAAGGATCTTCTTGAGATCCTT
TTTTTCTGCGCGTAATCTGCTGCTTGCAAACAAAAAAACCACCGCTACCAGCGGTGGTTTGTTTGCCGGA
TCAAGAGCTACCAACTCTTTTTCCGAAGGTAACTGGCTTCAGCAGAGCGCAGATACCAAATACTGTTCTT
CTAGTGTAGCCGTAGTTAGGCCACCACTTCAAGAACTCTGTAGCACCGCCTACATACCTCGCTCTGCTAA
TCCTGTTACCAGTGGCTGCTGCCAGTGGCGATAAGTCGTGTCTTACCGGGTTGGACTCAAGACGATAGTT
ACCGGATAAGGCGCAGCGGTCGGGCTGAACGGGGGGTTCGTGCACACAGCCCAGCTTGGAGCGAACGACC
TACACCGAACTGAGATACCTACAGCGTGAGCTATGAGAAAGCGCCACGCTTCCCGAAGGGAGAAAGGCGG
ACAGGTATCCGGTAAGCGGCAGGGTCGGAACAGGAGAGCGCACGAGGGAGCTTCCAGGGGGAAACGCCTG
GTATCTTTATAGTCCTGTCGGGTTTCGCCACCTCTGACTTGAGCGTCGATTTTTGTGATGCTCGTCAGGG
GGGCGGAGCCTATGGAAAAACGCCAGCAACGCGGCCTTTTTACGGTTCCTGGCCTTTTGCTGGCCTTTTG
CTCACATGTTCTTTCCTGCGTTATCCCCTGATTCTGTGGTTTAAACCAGGTCACTGGATTTTGGTTTTAG
GAATTAGAAATTTTATTGATAGAAGTATTTTACAAATACAAATACATACTAAGGGTTTCTTATATGCTCA
ACACATGAGCGAAACCCTATAAGAACCCTAATTCCCTTATCTGGGAACTACTCACACATTATTCTGGAGA
AAAATAGAGAGAGATAGATTTGTAGAGAGAGACTGGTGATTTTTGCGGACTCCGGTCGGCATCTACTACT
AGTTCAAGCGCTCTCCCACACGTAGCCCGAAGGGAGAAGTTCTCTGATACCGACCGCCGTAGGCTGCCCG
TCGGAATCCTTCACAATCGCCTTGATCCCAGGGTGGAGGTCGAGCAGGACCTGCCGGCACCGCCCGCAGG
GGCTCAGAATCCCGCGGTTCTCGTTCCCGATGGCGACAATGCACGTCAGGTTCCCAGCCGCGGCAGCAGC
GGCGGTCCCCAGGACCACCAGCTCCGCGCAAGGCCCCCCCGTAAAATGGTACACGTTGACCCCCGTGAAG
ATCCGTCCGTCGGACGACAGAGCAGCGGAAGCCACCGAGTAATCCTCGGAGATAGGAATCGAGTTAATCG
TCGCCGTAGCCCTCTCGATCAGCGTGCTCTCCTCCTGCGAGAGGGGCATGGGCCCTCCTGTGTTGATGCG
GGCTGAGATTGGTGGTGGTCTATAACGAATATGTGTGAGGGGTAAGTGCGGTGTTTTGCGTGAGATTTTA
GAATATTGCCCCGCCCCGGGGCAGGCCGGCGTGGCGGAACAACCAGGCACACGAGCGCGAATGGTGATAC
CGACGGAGTCAAAACTTTGTGACAAGTAGCTGCACCATGGGCAGTGGTGAGCTTTCAGACGTGGTATCAC
TGTCCACTAGTTCACACACAGAATGCGTGTCCAAAAGGTCTAGAGCCGTCTCGCTTGCGTCTCTCCGTCG
AAGAACAGTGAAGAGGCTCGTCACGTCGACCAGACGACGGGAGGCTGGTCACCATCGCAGATGTCTCCCA
CAAAGCAGCACGGCAACTCCTACTCCTTCACACAATGGAAGAAAAGGTGGTCTGATGGTTCTCAGTGGAA
AAGAACGATATCAGGCTGAAAAAAATGATCTGCAGGCTCCAGATTCCTGAATCACGTCGACTGTGACGAA
GCAAACCGCGTCGAACAACATCGGTCATGCCAACGGGTCTCGTCTCTCGAGCCCTTTTGGCGGCGACTAA
GAAGTATGAAGCTTCAGGCCGCAACGCGCGACACAGCGTTTTGTGTGGTGGGCCTCGGCATTGCTCTTTG
CATGGCCCAGCGTGATTAGTGCGTGGATTTCAAGCCCGAGACCGAAGGATTGCGACATGTGCCTGGCTGT
ATAACTCACGCTTGCTGCTACGCTCGCCTCCTCCTCCATCCACTCCATCGCCATGGCCTCTAGTGGATCA
GCTTGCATGCCTGCAGGAGACGATATCACCTCTTCTGTTTCCACGATAAAAATAGACTGCTCATTTCTTC
GTCGTCTTCATCGTCTGCTTTTTCTGCTTCGCCTCTGTCTGGGGTCTGAAACCACTACACACACACACAA
CACTCGTACTCCCACTTTCACAAAAGCGTAAGCTCACCGGCTTTTCTTACACGTACATTTTAGTGGATCC
CATCACGCCACTACCACGCCCGCGGGGGATGGAACGGAGGGGAGAGAGAGAAGGGGGAAGCATGGATGAA
TGAGACATTGAGGGAAAGGAGGGGAGGGAGCAGTCCATCAGGGCGCTACCTCTCTTGTCCCCCAAACCCT
GTTGAGCCGTTCAACATGTTTCATGTTTCCTCCCTCCCCCCTTCCCTCCCTGGCCTTTCCGCGGAGCCAT
TCAAGTGACGTCTGGACCGCACCGTAACAAAATCGTTTCTATGGGGGGTTTGTTTGACAACCACGTCTTC
AGCGTTTTTAAAAAAAAAAGCGGGCAAGCCCTCTCACCCTCACTCATGCCCATCCTCCTCCTCTCCTGCG
GAACATTCTTACAAAAGGCGTAACTCGACGACAACTCAAAGAACGACAAACATCAATCCCAAAAAAAAAA
TCTCTACTCGTCTCTCTTGGATCTTTCCAATTGTCAGACCTTCCTCTTCTTTTTCGGGCTAGCCACCATG
GACGCGTAGTCGGGCACGTCGTAGGGGTATCCGGCCAGGATGCGCTCGCACAGGCGCCAGCCGGTTACCC
CGTTGATGGTCACGCGGAACAACAGCGAGCCATCCGGGTTGATCAGCCGCTCGTCAATGATCTTATTGCC
GTTCCACAGGGTGCCGGTCACCGTGATCTTCTTGCCGTCGAACACGGCAATGCCCTCGTAAGGACGGCCG
AAGTAGTCAATCATGTTCGGCGTCACACCGTCGATGACCAGCGTCCCGTAGTGCAGTATCACCTTGAAGT
GGTGATCGTCCACGGGGTACACAACCTTGAAGATCTTCTCGATCTGGCCCATTTGGTCCCCGCTCAGGCC
CTCGTAGGGAATGATGACGTGGATGTCGATCTTCAGGCCGTTCTCGCCGCTCAGGACGATGCGCTGGATT
GGGGTCACGGAGACGCCCAGGTTCTGGAAAAGCGAGGACACACCGCCCTGCTCCAGCACCTGGTCGAGGT
TATAGCCAGCTGTCTGCCGCCAGTCGCCCACGAAGTCCTCGAGAGTAAACACCATGTTAACGGACCCGCT
GCCGGACCCCCACAAGTCGTTACGGGCCATACCCTCCATCTTGATATCGCAAGACTGCTTGTCCTTAAAA
ATGCTACGAGAAGAGACTGAAGATTTAATTTCAAAAGCTGTTTCAGAATCAGGGTGGGTTTCTTGATGAA
TTTCCCTCTCAACTAGCCAGGGTTCTTCGCCTTTCTCTAATCTCAGTATGACATCTGGCTTGGTCAGTTG
ATAACCAAGGGAAACTAAATTTTTGTAGTTTTCCAACATAACGTTCCTGTAAACAATTTGCTGGGCAGTG
TCAAGTAGTTTCCACTCCTCACGAGTAAAGTCCACGAAAACATCCTTAAATGTGACCAACGTTCTGCTCC
AGGCTGTCAAAGACTTCGCGTCGTTAACGGACCCGCTGCCGGACCCGTCAGCCCTGCTGTCTCCACCGAG
CTGAGAGAGGTCGATTCTTGTTTCATAGAGCCCCGTAATTGACTGATGAATCAGTGTGGCGTCCAGGACC
TCCTTTGTAGAGGTGTACCGCTTTCTGTCTATGGTGGTGTCGAAGTACTTGAAGGCTGCAGGCGCGCCCA
AGTTGGTCAGAGTAAACAAGTGGATAATGTTTTCTGCCTGCTCCCTGATGGGCTTATCCCTGTGCTTATT
GTAAGCAGAAAGCACCTTATCGAGGTTAGCGTCGGCGAGGATCACTCTTTTGGAGAATTCGCTTATTTGC
TCGATGATCTCATCAAGGTAGTGTTTGTGTTGTTCCACGAACAGCTGCTTCTGCTCATTATCTTCGGGAG
ACCCTTTGAGCTTTTCATAGTGGCTGGCCAGATACAAGAAATTAACGTATTTAGAGGGCAGTGCCAGCTC
GTTACCTTTCTGCAGCTCGCCCGCACTAGCGAGCATTCGTTTCCGGCCGTTTTCAAGCTCAAAGAGAGAG
TACTTGGGAAGCTTAATGATGAGGTCTTTTTTGACCTCTTTATATCCTTTCGCCTCGAGAAAGTCGATGG
GGTTTTTTTCGAAGCTTGATCGCTCCATGATTGTGATGCCCAGCAGTTCCTTGACGCTTTTGAGTTTTTT
AGACTTCCCTTTCTCCACTTTGGCCACAACCAGTACACTGTAAGCGACTGTAGGAGAATCGAATCCGCCG
TATTTCTTGGGGTCCCAATCTTTTTTGCGTGCGATCAGCTTGTCGCTGTTCCTTTTCGGGAGGATACTTT
CCTTGGAGAAGCCTCCGGTCTGTACTTCGGTCTTTTTAACGATGTTCACCTGCGGCATGGACAGGACCTT
CCGGACTGTCGCGAAATCCCTACCCTTGTCCCACACGATTTCTCCTGTTTCTCCGTTTGTTTCGATAAGT
GGTCGCTTCCGAATCTCTCCATTGGCCAGTGTAATCTCGGTCTTGAAAAAATTCATAATATTGCTGTAAA
AGAAGTACTTAGCGGTGGCCTTGCCTATTTCCTGCTCAGACTTTGCGATCATTTTCCTAACATCGTACAC
TTTATAGTCTCCGTAAACAAATTCAGATTCAAGCTTGGGATATTTTTTGATAAGTGCAGTGCCTACCACT
GCATTCAGGTAGGCATCATGCGCATGGTGGTAATTGTTGATCTCTCTCACCTTATAAAACTGAAAGTCCT
TTCTGAAATCTGAGACCAGCTTAGACTTCAGAGTAATAACTTTCACCTCTCGAATCAGTTTGTCATTTTC
ATCGTACTTGGTGTTCATGCGTGAATCGAGAATTTGGGCCACGTGCTTGGTGATCTGGCGTGTCTCAACA
AGCTGCCTTTTGATGAAGCCGGCTTTATCCAACTCAGACAGGCCACCTCGTTCAGCCTTAGTCAGATTAT
CGAACTTCCGTTGTGTGATCAGTTTGGCGTTCAGCAGCTGCCGCCAATAATTTTTCATTTTCTTGACAAC
TTCTTCTGAGGGGACGTTATCACTCTTCCCTCTATTTTTATCGGATCTTGTCAACACTTTATTATCAATA
GAATCATCTTTGAGAAAAGACTGGGGCACGATAGCATCCACGTCGTAGTCGGAGAGCCGATTGATGTCCA
GTTCCTGATCCACGTACATGTCCCTGCCGTTCTGCAGGTAGTACAGGTAGAGCTTCTCATTCTGAAGCTG
GGTGTTTTCAACTGGGTGTTCCTTAAGGATTTGGGACCCCAGTTCTTTTATACCCTCTTCAATCCTCTTC
ATCCTTTCCCTACTGTTCTTCTGTCCCTTCTGGGTAGTTTGGTTCTCTCGGGCCATCTCGATAACGATAT
TCTCGGGCTTATGCCTTCCCATTACTTTGACGAGTTCATCCACGACCTTAACGGTCTGCAGTATTCCCTT
TTTGATAGCTGGGCTACCTGCAAGATTAGCGATGTGCTCGTGAAGACTGTCCCCCTGGCCAGAAACTTGT
GCTTTCTGGATGTCCTCCTTAAAGGTGAGAGAGTCATCATGGATCAACTGCATGAAGTTCCGGTTGGCAA
ATCCATCGGACTTAAGAAAATCCAGGATTGTCTTTCCACTCTGCTTGTCTCGGATCCCATTGATCAGTTT
TCTTGACAGCCGCCCCCATCCTGTATATCGGCGCCTCTTGAGCTGTTTCATGACTTTGTCGTCGAAGAGA
TGAGCGTAAGTTTTCAAGCGTTCTTCAATCATCTCCCTATCTTCAAACAACGTAAGGGTGAGGACAATGT
CCTCAAGAATGTCCTCGTTCTCCTCATTGTCCAGGAAGTCCTTGTCTTTAATGATTTTCAGGAGATCGTG
ATACGTTCCCAGGGATGCGTTGAAGCGATCCTCCACTCCGCTGATTTCAACAGAGTCGAAACATTCAATC
TTTTTGAAATAGTCTTCTTTGAGCTGTTTCACGGTAACTTTCCGGTTCGTCTTGAAGAGGAGGTCCACGA
TAGCTTTCTTCTGCTCTCCAGACAGGAATGCTGGCTTTCTCATCCCTTCTGTGACGTATTTGACCTTGGT
GAGCTCGTTATAAACTGTGAAGTACTCGTACAGCAGAGAGTGTTTAGGAAGCACCTTTTCGTTAGGCAGA
TTTTTATCAAAGTTAGTCATCCTTTCGATGAAGGACTGGGCAGAGGCCCCCTTATCCACGACTTCCTCGA
AGTTCCAGGGAGTGATGGTCTCTTCTGATTTGCGAGTCATCCACGCGAATCTGGAATTTCCCCGGGCGAG
GGGGCCTACATAGTAGGGTATCCGAAATGTGAGGATTTTCTCAATCTTTTCCCTGTTATCTTTCAAAAAG
GGGTAGAAATCCTCTTGCCGCCTGAGGATAGCGTGCAGTTCGCCCAGGTGAATCTGGTGGGGGATGCTTC
CATTGTCGAAAGTGCGCTGTTTGCGCAACAGATCTTCTCTGTTAAGCTTTACCAGCAGCTCCTCGGTGCC
GTCCATTTTTTCCAAGATGGGCTTAATAAATTTGTAAAATTCCTCCTGGCTTGCTCCGCCGTCAATGTAT
CCGGCGTAGCCATTTTTAGACTGATCGAAGAAAATTTCCTTGTACTTCTCAGGCAGTTGCTGTCTGACAA
GGGCCTTCAGCAAAGTCAAGTCTTGGTGGTGCTCATCATAGCGCTTGATCATACTAGCGCTCAGCGGAGC
TTTGGTGATCTCCGTGTTCACTCGCAGAATATCACTCAGCAGAATGGCGTCTGACAGGTTCTTTGCCGCC
AAAAAAAGGTCTGCGTACTGGTCGCCGATCTGGGCCAGCAGATTGTCGAGATCATCATCGTAGGTGTCTT
TGCTCAGTTGAAGCTTGGCATCTTCGGCCAGGTCGAAGTTAGATTTAAAGTTGGGGGTCAGCCCGAGTGA
CAGGGCGATAAGATTACCAAACAGGCCGTTCTTCTTCTCCCCAGGGAGCTGTGCGATGAGGTTTTCGAGC
CGCCGGGATTTGGACAGCCTAGCGCTCAGGATTGCTTTGGCGTCAACTCCGGATGCGTTGATCGGGTTCT
CTTCGAAAAGCTGATTGTAAGTCTGAACCAGTTGGATAAAGAGTTTGTCGACATCGCTGTTGTCTGGGTT
CAGGTCCCCCTCGATGAGGAAGTGTCCCCGAAATTTGATCATATGCGCCAGCGCGAGATAGATCAACCGC
AAGTCAGCCTTATCAGTACTGTCTACAAGCTTCTTCCTCAGATGATATATGGTTGGGTACTTTTCATGGT
ACGCCACCTCGTCCACGATATTGCCAAAGATTGGGTGGCGCTCGTGCTTTTTATCCTCCTCCACCAAAAA
GGACTCCTCCAGCCTATGGAAGAAAGAGTCATCCACCTTAGCCATCTCATTACTAAAGATCTCCTGCAGG
TAGCAGATCCGATTCTTTCTGCGGGTATATCTGCGCCGTGCTGTTCTTTTGAGCCGCGTGGCTTCGGCCG
TCTCCCCGGAGTCGAACAGGAGGGCGCCAATGAGGTTCTTCTTTATGCTGTGGCGATCGGTATTGCCCAG
AACTTTGAATTTTTTGCTCGGCACCTTGTACTCGTCCGTAATGACGGCCCAGCCGACGCTGTTTGTGCCG
ATAGCGAGCCCAATGGAGTACTTCTTGTCCACCTTCCGCTTTTTCTTGGGCATGCTCGAGGGTTGCGTGT
GTATCTGTGTGCAGTGGATATTGTTACCGAGTTTGGTGAGCGTGAGTCCGTTAGTGCCCTGGTGGTGGTG
GATTAGGAGAGTGGGTGACTCGGTGTCCATGGCTTTCTTCGCTCATTATAGGAGGGGAAAGGAATGAGGG
AGGGTGGGGAGACCGCGTCTGTTGTTGACCACCGATTTACTTCTTGCCTCCCTTCCCCTCCCTCCCCTCA
ATCCGTACGACACAAATAGTAGCCGAGTGTCTGCTGCAGAGCGCATGATTAGTGTGGTAGACAACGAGGG
AGGGAAGGATGTACAGGGCATGGCACGGAGAAGCGATGGTGGCCAGGAAGAGGAGAGGTCGCGAGAACAG
GATGTGTTGCGAATGGATAAAAACAGAAAGCGATGGCTCTGGGCTTCGAAAGCAGGGGACATTAGGACGT
GTAGACCATCTCGACGGATCCCTCTGTATCTCTGTTGTGCGTGAATGTTTTCTGTGCACGTGTAGTGTGT
GAGAGTAGAACCCGGGAACTCGAACAGAGAAAAGCATGGGTGGCTGTGGTGTGGAGGCTTCGTTCCCACC
ACATGCCATTCTCCTTCGCCTCGCCTCTCCCTGCCTTCTTCCACGCACCCTTGCGCCCCTCGTTCTCAAT
ACCTGGCTCACTTCCACCATTCAAACAACCATCACGATACAGGCATTTATCTATCGTTGAAGACTTCTTC
CTCCGGTAGATCTTAGCCAAGGTAAGAAGAGGGGCATGCAGCAAGGAGAAAGAAATGATGCATGATGAGG
AATAGAAGGGGAGGAGGGAGGGATATGATGGGAAGCGAAAGCGCATATTCTGGTGGTCTGCTGCCTGATG
GGGACGCGTCTAGCTGTGACACTGAGGACGGTGGCTGCTGGTGGCTGCGGGCGCTGCCTTGGTGATCAAT
GGGAGTAAAGGGAGGGAAGGAGGTAGCGTGAACGGATGACGCGGAGAAGTTTAGGGGTCTCTTTACGTAT
CGCCCCTGCCGCCCGCCTCTCTGCGATAAATGTGCCTGTTACCCTGCAGCCTCTATTCTTCACTGTGTTC
CTGTTTTCCAACAGCCTCTATTCTTCCCTGTCTTTTGTTGCAGTGGCGTCATCCTCTCTTTGCCCCAGTC
GTCGTTCTCTCGACTCACTCACTCCCCCCCTCCTTCCCTCCCTCCATCCACAGAATCGATGAAGAGCCAC
CCCCTGATGAGTCCGTGAGGACGAAACGAGTAAGCTCGTCGGGGTGCTTCACGTACGCCTGTTTTAGAGC
TAGAAATAGCAAGTTAAAATAAGGCTAGTCCGTTATCAACTTGAAAAAGTGGCACCGAGTCGGTGCTTTT
GGCCGGCATGGTCCCAGCCTCCTCGCTGGCGCCGGCTGGGCAACATGCTTCGGCATGGCGAATGGGACTC
CTGGGTACCATGGGAAAGAAAGGATGAGAAAGGAGAAAGGACATCTAGATAACCGGCATATCACGGTGGT
GTATTAGTGTAGAATAGTGAAGAGAAGACTTGGGAAAATGTGTAGGAAAGGTTGTTTCTGTGTATGTGGG
TTGGGATGGGTGGCTGTTTGAGAAGGAACAGCGGGCAGGGCGATGTAGTGCTGAACGGGCACGGAACCAC
TGAGACTGAAGGAAGTAGGGAGAGAGAGGGGCAGGGGACGTGCACTTTAATCTTTGCCTCGGTAGAGTAT
ACCCATGCAAGAGTATGTGGCCACCTGTGGTGGCTTTTGGCCAGGTCTGGTGCAGTGCCAATCATCTCCC
ATCAATAATACAACTTCAGAACAACGGCGCATTGATGGGGAGAGAGAAAGTAAATTTAAGTAAGGGGTAC
GTAGTAGAGGATTCAACTGAAATATTTTCGAGGAGCGGTTGGGAAGTTGACCGATTGAAAGGAGAAGGGA
GGGGAGCAGGTGTGATAGTCATGTGTAAAGTAATTCTTTTTTGCCGTCGTCACACAATCCACATCAATGA
TAAAATATGTTTAAGGATCAATCACACGGAGTCGGTCATAAGGCAACCGCAAACGCAATGCAAACTAGCA
AGCAAGCAGGACCACAACAACAACCATTACCATCACAGGCGACAGCAGCAGCAGCTGCAGCAGCAGCAAG
GCAAGCAAAGGCCATCTGCGCGTGGACTTTTCCAGGCACCGGCTTTAAGCGTAATTTTCAATGATTGTTG
TCCGTGTATCCTCTCACCCTTTCACCGCTTGCGCGCACGTGAGCAGCACAACTGGTAATGCCCGAGGACA
ATAGACGAGGAAAAAGAAGAAGAAAAATGAAGAGGGAGTGATGAAGAAGAAGAGAAGAATAAAAGAAGAC
AGAAAAGAAGATAAAAAAGTCAAAAGACGACAAAGACGGAAAAAAAAGAAACGCGCAATTTTAACACCAG
CAACGACGACGAAAAGGGCGTCAGCTTTGCACCGGTTTCTTAGACGGATCGCTTGCCTGTAACTTACACG
CGCCTCGTATCTTTTAATGATGGAATAATTTGGGAATTTACTCTGTGTTTATTTATTTTTATGTTTTGTA
TTTGGATTTTAGAAAGTAAATAAAGAAGGTAGAAGAGTTACGGAATGAAGAAAAAAAAATAAACAAAGGT
TTAAAAAATTTCAACAAAAAGCGTACTTTACATATATATTTATTAGACAAGAAAAGCAGATTAAATAGAT
ATACATTCGATTAACGATAAGTAAAATGTAAAATCACAGGATTTTCGTGTGTGGTCTTCTACACAGACAA
GATGAAACAATTCGGCATTAATACCTGAGAGCAGGAAGTACAAGATAAAAGGTAGTATTTGTTGGCGATC
CCCCTAGAGTCTTTTACATCTTCGGAAAACAAAAACTATTTTTTCTTTAATTT
Features (pLannotate 1.2.2; 12 found; start..end, strand, type, name):
    114..218     +  promoter       AmpR promoter: bla
    219..1079    +  CDS            AmpR: β-lactamase; bla; confers resistance to ampicillin, carbenicillin, and related antibiotics
   1250..1838    +  rep_origin     ori: high-copy-number ColE1/pMB1/pBR322/pUC origin of replication
   1943..2102    -  polyA_signal   CaMV poly(A) signal (fragment): cauliflower mosaic virus polyadenylation signal
   2183..2569    -  CDS            bsd: BSD_ASPTE - Experimental evidence at protein level: Swiss-Prot protein existence level 1. Catalyzes the deamination of the cytosine moiety of the antibiotics blasticidin S, cytomycin and acetylblasticidin S. From Aspergillus terreus.
   3360..3377    -  misc_feature   MCS (fragment): pUC18/19 multiple cloning site
   4093..4608    -  CDS            LUCI_OPLGR (fragment): Experimental evidence at protein level: Swiss-Prot protein existence level 1. Catalytic subunit of oplophorus-luciferin 2-monooxygenase. Oxidoreductase that converts coelenterazine (the oplophorus luciferin) to coelenteramide under emission of blue light with a maximum at 454 nm. Is also active with bisdeoxycoelenterazine. From Oplophorus gracilirostris (Luminous shrimp).
   4630..4992    -  CDS            ZNF10 (fragment): ZNF10_HUMAN - Also known as KOX1. Experimental evidence at protein level: Swiss-Prot protein existence level 1. May be involved in transcriptional regulation. From Homo sapiens (Human).
   5029..9131    -  CDS            Cas9 (fragment): Cas9 (Csn1) endonuclease from the Streptococcus pyogenes Type II CRISPR/Cas system generates RNA-guided double strand breaks in DNA
  10364..10387   +  misc_RNA       sTRSV HHRz (fragment): hammerhead ribozyme from the tobacco ringspot virus satellite RNA (Khvorova et al., 2003)
  10421..10496   +  misc_RNA       gRNA scaffold: guide RNA scaffold for the Streptococcus pyogenes CRISPR/Cas9 system
  11597..77      -  misc_feature   CEN/ARS (across the origin): S. cerevisiae CEN6 centromere fused to an autonomously replicating sequence
