[The description below was written by a language model from this plasmid's Addgene catalogue record and pLannotate feature annotations shown in this document.]
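Description:
pNOC_dCas9-KRAB_sgRNA Td2 is a 12 kb episomal CRISPR interference plasmid built on a pUC19 backbone for use in the microalga Nannochloropsis oceanica. In E. coli it is maintained at high copy through the ColE1/pUC origin and selected with ampicillin via the β-lactamase gene and its own promoter. For the algal host it carries the Aspergillus terreus blasticidin S deaminase gene (bsd), followed by a CaMV polyadenylation signal fragment, giving blasticidin selection. A yeast CEN6/ARS element is also annotated. It is presumably what allows the plasmid to persist as an episome rather than integrate, consistent with the "episomal" description in the record.

The main payload is a humanized Streptococcus pyogenes Cas9 carrying the D10A and H840A mutations, which abolish both nuclease activities while leaving RNA-guided DNA binding intact. On the reverse strand this dCas9 is followed in order by a fragment of human ZNF10/KOX1 corresponding to the KRAB transcriptional repression domain, and then by an Oplophorus-derived luciferase (Nlux), which serves as a luminescent readout of fusion protein expression. A separate guide cassette on the opposite strand contains a hammerhead ribozyme fragment just upstream of the spacer position and the S. pyogenes gRNA scaffold. A ribozyme placed here typically trims the 5′ end of the guide from a longer transcript. The guide uses spacer 2 against the tdTomato fluorescent reporter gene. The promoters driving dCas9-KRAB-Nlux, the guide and bsd are not annotated or stated. The construct is intended for testing dCas9-KRAB-mediated repression of a tdTomato reporter in N. oceanica as part of a CRISPR genome engineering toolbox.
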