Addgene plasmid #176264: pNOC_dCas9-KRAB_sgRNA Td2
Purpose: pNOC episomal plasmid harboring the dead version of humanized spCas9 gene sequence tagged to the KRAB domain and Nlux and sgRNA targeting the fluorescent gene tdtomato with spacer 2
Depositing lab: John van der Oost. Publication: Comprehensive Genome Engineering Toolbox for Microalgae Nannochloropsis oceanica Based on CRISPR-Cas Systems. Naduthodi MIS, Sudfeld C, Avitzigiannis EK, Trevisan N, van Lith E, Alcaide Sancho J, D'Adamo S, Barbosa M, van der Oost J. ACS Synth Biol. 2021 Dec 17;10(12):3369-3378. doi: 10.1021/acssynbio.1c00329. Epub 2021 Nov 18. PubMed 34793143.
Backbone
  Vector backbone: pUC19
  Vector type: CRISPR, Luciferase, Synthetic Biology ; Expression in microalgae Nannochloropsis oceanica
  Selectable markers: Blasticidin
Growth in bacteria
  Bacterial resistance: Ampicillin, 100 μg/mL
  Growth temperature: 37°C
  Growth strain: DH5alpha
  Copy number: High Copy
Gene/Insert
  Gene/Insert name: dead spCas9
  Species: Synthetic; Streptococcus pyogenes
  Mutation: H840A and D10A mutations on spCas9 to inactivate the endonuclease activity.
  Tag / fusion protein: luciferase (C terminal on insert); Kruppel associated box domain (C terminal on insert)
Resource information
  A portion of this plasmid was derived from a plasmid made by: The backbone of plasmid and Cas9 sequence was a gift from Eva Farre from Michigan State University.
Terms and licenses: Academic/Nonprofit Terms; Industry Terms: Not Available to Industry
How to cite: pNOC_dCas9-KRAB_sgRNA Td2 was a gift from John van der Oost (Addgene plasmid # 176264 ; http://n2t.net/addgene:176264 ; RRID:Addgene_176264)
